Addgene plasmid #238863: NanoLuc-JAK2 Fusion Vector
Purpose: Express NanoLuc-JAK2 Fusion Protein in Mammalian Cells under a CMV promoter
Depositing lab: Promega Corporation.
Backbone
  Vector backbone: pFN31K-low Nluc CMV-Hygro Flexi(R) Vector
  Vector type: Mammalian Expression
Growth in bacteria
  Bacterial resistance: Kanamycin, 50 μg/mL
  Growth temperature: 37°C
  Growth strain: DH5alpha
  Copy number: Low Copy
Gene/Insert
  Gene/Insert name: JAK2
  Species: H. sapiens (human)
  Entrez Gene: JAK2 (a.k.a. JTK10)
  Promoter: CMV
  Tag / fusion protein: NanoLuc (R) (N terminal on backbone)
  Cloning method: Other
Terms and licenses: Academic/Nonprofit Terms; Industry Terms
How to cite: NanoLuc-JAK2 Fusion Vector was a gift from Promega Corporation (Addgene plasmid # 238863 ; http://n2t.net/addgene:238863 ; RRID:Addgene_238863)
