[The description below was written by a language model from this plasmid's Addgene catalogue record and pLannotate feature annotations shown in this document.]
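Description:
NanoLuc-JAK2 Fusion Vector is an 8,029 bp mammalian expression plasmid built on the pFN31K-low Nluc CMV-Hygro Flexi Vector backbone, designed to produce human JAK2 with NanoLuc luciferase fused to its N terminus. It is propagated in E. coli from a p15A origin, consistent with its catalogued low copy number, and selected with kanamycin. Resistance comes from a neo (nptII) coding sequence placed behind tandem SV40 early and EM7 promoters and followed by a synthetic poly(A) signal. This arrangement lets the same gene be expressed in bacteria (kanamycin) and, in principle, in mammalian cells. Although the backbone name includes "Hygro", the annotation shows no hygromycin resistance gene, and the record does not explain this discrepancy.

The expression cassette begins with the human CMV immediate-early enhancer and promoter, followed by a chimeric β-globin/immunoglobulin intron that generally improves mRNA processing and expression. A T7 promoter just upstream of the coding region could also allow in vitro transcription. The human codon-optimized Nluc coding sequence is followed after a short gap by the JAK2 coding sequence, which encodes a non-receptor tyrosine kinase that signals downstream of cytokine and hormone receptors. An SV40 polyadenylation signal lies downstream. The remaining annotations (short fragments of an MCS, T7 terminator, bom, IS1, cer and other origins) appear to be backbone remnants or partial matches.

The stated purpose is simply expression of the NanoLuc-JAK2 fusion in mammalian cells. Such luciferase-tagged kinases are commonly used as luminescent donors in bioluminescence- or energy-transfer-based assays, but the record does not name a specific application.
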