Features (pLannotate 1.2.2; 23 found; start..end, strand, type, name):
    140..517     +  enhancer       CMV enhancer: human cytomegalovirus immediate early enhancer
    519..718     +  promoter       CMV promoter: human cytomegalovirus (CMV) immediate early promoter
    857..989     +  intron         chimeric intron: chimera between introns from human β-globin and immunoglobulin heavy chain genes
   1033..1051    +  promoter       T7 promoter: promoter for bacteriophage T7 RNA polymerase
   1065..1577    +  CDS            Nluc: NanoLuc® luciferase human codon-optimized
   1599..4994    +  CDS            JAK2: JAK2_HUMAN - Experimental evidence at protein level: Swiss-Prot protein existence level 1. Non-receptor tyrosine kinase involved in various processes such as cell growth, development, differentiation or histone modifications. Mediates essential signaling events in both innate and adaptive immunity. In the cytoplasm, plays a pivotal role in signal transduction via its association with type I receptors such as growth hormone (GHR), prolactin (PRLR), leptin (LEPR), erythropoietin (EPOR), thrombopoietin (THPO); or type II receptors including IFN-alpha, IFN- beta, IFN-gamma and multiple interleukin
   5003..5058    +  misc_feature   MCS: pUC18/19 multiple cloning site
   5065..5114    +  CDS            SET1 (fragment): solubility-enhancement tag derived from T7 phage gene 10B
   5122..5141    +  terminator     T7 terminator (fragment): transcription terminator for bacteriophage T7 RNA polymerase
   5163..5284    -  polyA_signal   SV40 poly(A) signal: SV40 polyadenylation signal
   5307..5375    -  CDS            large T antigen (fragment): large T antigen from SV40 (simian virus 40)
   5380..5412    +  rep_origin     M13 ori (fragment): M13 bacteriophage origin of replication; arrow indicates direction of (+) strand synthesis
   5413..5464    -  misc_feature   bom (fragment): basis of mobility region from pBR322
   5529..5886    +  promoter       SV40 promoter: SV40 enhancer and early promoter
   5901..5948    +  promoter       EM7 promoter: synthetic bacterial promoter&nbsp
   5980..6771    +  CDS            neo: KKA2_KLEPN - Also known as kan, nptII. Experimental evidence at protein level: Swiss-Prot protein existence level 1. Resistance to kanamycin, neomycin, paromomycin, ribostamycin, butirosin and gentamicin B. From Klebsiella pneumoniae.
   6838..6886    +  polyA_signal   poly(A) signal: synthetic polyadenylation signal
   6915..6931    -  promoter       tet promoter (fragment): E. coli promoter for tetracycline efflux protein gene
   7043..7588    +  rep_origin     p15A ori: Plasmids containing the medium-copy-number p15A origin of replication can be propagated in E. coli cells that contain a second plasmid with the ColE1 origin.
   7676..7731    +  rep_origin     RSF ori (fragment): Plasmids containing the RSF 1030 origin of replication can be propagated in E. coli cells that contain additional plasmids with compatible origins.
   7830..7856    -  misc_feature   bom (fragment): basis of mobility region from pBR322
   7850..7897    -  mobile_element IS1 (fragment): prokaryotic transposable element IS1
   7905..7976    +  misc_feature   cer region (fragment): ColE1-derived recombination site that helps to maintain plasmids as monomers
>Addgene plasmid #238863 | NanoLuc-JAK2 Fusion Vector | depositor full sequence | sequence record 475317 | NanoLuc-JAK2 Fusion Vector sequence 8029 bps
TCAATATTGGCCATTAGCCATATTATTCATTGGTTATATAGCATAAATCAATATTGGCTATTGGCCATTG
CATACGTTGTATCTATATCATAATATGTACATTTATATTGGCTCATGTCCAATATGACCGCCATGTTGGC
ATTGATTATTGACTAGTTATTAATAGTAATCAATTACGGGGTCATTAGTTCATAGCCCATATATGGAGTT
CCGCGTTACATAACTTACGGTAAATGGCCCGCCTGGCTGACCGCCCAACGACCCCCGCCCATTGACGTCA
ATAATGACGTATGTTCCCATAGTAACGCCAATAGGGACTTTCCATTGACGTCAATGGGTGGAGTATTTAC
GGTAAACTGCCCACTTGGCAGTACATCAAGTGTATCATATGCCAAGTCCGCCCCCTATTGACGTCAATGA
CGGTAAATGGCCCGCCTGGCATTATGCCCAGTACATGACCTTACGGGACTTTCCTACTTGGCAGTACATC
TACGTATTAGTCATCGCTATTACCATGGTGATGCGGTTTTGGCAGTACACCAATGGGCGTGGATAGCGGT
TTGACTCACGGGGATTTCCAAGTCTCCACCCCATTGACGTCAATGGGAGTTTGTTTTGGCACCAAAATCA
ACGGGACTTTCCAAAATGTCGTAATAACCCCGCCCCGTTGACGCAAATGGGCGGTAGGCGTGTACGGTGG
GAGGTCTATATAAGCAGAGCTGGTTTAGTGAACCGTCAGATCACTAGAAGCTTTATTGCGGTAGTTTATC
ACAGTTAAATTGCTAACGCAGTCAGTGCTTCTGACACAACAGTCTCGAACTTAAGCTGCAGAAGTTGGTC
GTGAGGCACTGGGCAGGTAAGTATCAAGGTTACAAGACAGGTTTAAGGAGACCAATAGAAACTGGGCTTG
TCGAGACAGAGAAGACTCTTGCGTTTCTGATAGGCACCTATTGGTCTTACTGACATCCACTTTGCCTTTC
TCTCCACAGGTGTCCACTCCCAGTTCAATTACAGCTCTTAAGGCTAGAGTATTAATACGACTCACTATAG
GGCTAGCGCTCACCATGGTCTTCACACTCGAAGATTTCGTTGGGGACTGGCGACAGACAGCCGGCTACAA
CCTGGACCAAGTCCTTGAACAGGGAGGTGTGTCCAGTTTGTTTCAGAATCTCGGGGTGTCCGTAACTCCG
ATCCAAAGGATTGTCCTGAGCGGTGAAAATGGGCTGAAGATCGACATCCATGTCATCATCCCGTATGAAG
GTCTGAGCGGCGACCAAATGGGCCAGATCGAAAAAATTTTTAAGGTGGTGTACCCTGTGGATGATCATCA
CTTTAAGGTGATCCTGCACTATGGCACACTGGTAATCGACGGGGTTACGCCGAACATGATCGACTATTTC
GGACGGCCGTATGAAGGCATCGCCGTGTTCGACGGCAAAAAGATCACTGTAACAGGGACCCTGTGGAACG
GCAACAAAATTATCGACGAGCGCCTGATCAACCCCGACGGCTCCCTGCTGTTCCGAGTAACCATCAACGG
AGTGACCGGCTGGCGGCTGTGCGAACGCATTCTGGCGGGCTCGAGCGGCGCGATCGCCATGGGAATGGCC
TGCCTTACGATGACAGAAATGGAGGGAACATCCACCTCTTCTATATATCAGAATGGTGATATTTCTGGAA
ATGCCAATTCTATGAAGCAAATAGATCCAGTTCTTCAGGTGTATCTTTACCATTCCCTTGGGAAATCTGA
GGCAGATTATCTGACCTTTCCATCTGGGGAGTATGTTGCAGAAGAAATCTGTATTGCTGCTTCTAAAGCT
TGTGGTATCACACCTGTGTATCATAATATGTTTGCTTTAATGAGTGAAACAGAAAGGATCTGGTATCCAC
CCAACCATGTCTTCCATATAGATGAGTCAACCAGGCATAATGTACTCTACAGAATAAGATTTTACTTTCC
TCGTTGGTATTGCAGTGGCAGCAACAGAGCCTATCGGCATGGAATATCTCGAGGTGCTGAAGCTCCTCTT
CTTGATGACTTTGTCATGTCTTACCTCTTTGCTCAGTGGCGGCATGATTTTGTGCATGGATGGATAAAAG
TACCTGTGACTCATGAAACACAGGAAGAATGTCTTGGGATGGCAGTGTTAGATATGATGAGAATAGCCAA
AGAAAACGATCAAACCCCACTGGCCATCTATAACTCTATCAGCTACAAGACATTCTTACCAAAATGTATT
CGAGCAAAGATCCAAGACTATCATATTTTGACAAGGAAGCGAATAAGGTACAGATTTCGCAGATTTATTC
AGCAATTCAGCCAATGCAAAGCCACTGCCAGAAACTTGAAACTTAAGTATCTTATAAATCTGGAAACTCT
GCAGTCTGCCTTCTACACAGAGAAATTTGAAGTAAAAGAACCTGGAAGTGGTCCTTCAGGTGAGGAGATT
TTTGCAACCATTATAATAACTGGAAACGGTGGAATTCAGTGGTCAAGAGGGAAACATAAAGAAAGTGAGA
CACTGACAGAACAGGATTTACAGTTATATTGCGATTTTCCTAATATTATTGATGTCAGTATTAAGCAAGC
AAACCAAGAGGGTTCAAATGAAAGCCGAGTTGTAACTATCCATAAGCAAGATGGTAAAAATCTGGAAATT
GAACTTAGCTCATTAAGGGAAGCTTTGTCTTTCGTGTCATTAATTGATGGATATTATAGATTAACTGCAG
ATGCACATCATTACCTCTGTAAAGAAGTAGCACCTCCAGCCGTGCTTGAAAATATACAAAGCAACTGTCA
TGGCCCAATTTCGATGGATTTTGCCATTAGTAAACTGAAGAAAGCAGGTAATCAGACTGGACTGTATGTA
CTTCGATGCAGCCCTAAGGACTTTAATAAATATTTTTTGACTTTTGCTGTCGAGCGAGAAAATGTCATTG
AATATAAACACTGTTTGATTACAAAAAATGAGAATGAAGAGTACAACCTCAGTGGGACAAAGAAGAACTT
CAGCAGTCTTAAAGATCTTTTGAATTGTTACCAGATGGAAACTGTTCGCTCAGACAATATAATTTTCCAG
TTTACTAAATGCTGTCCCCCAAAGCCAAAAGATAAATCAAACCTTCTAGTCTTCAGAACGAATGGTGTTT
CTGATGTACCAACCTCACCAACATTACAGAGGCCTACTCATATGAACCAAATGGTGTTTCACAAAATCAG
AAATGAAGATTTGATATTTAATGAAAGCCTTGGCCAAGGCACTTTTACAAAGATTTTTAAAGGCGTACGA
AGAGAAGTAGGAGACTACGGTCAACTGCATGAAACAGAAGTTCTTTTAAAAGTTCTGGATAAAGCACACA
GAAACTATTCAGAGTCTTTCTTTGAAGCAGCAAGTATGATGAGCAAGCTTTCTCACAAGCATTTGGTTTT
AAATTATGGAGTATGTGTCTGTGGAGACGAGAATATTCTGGTTCAGGAGTTTGTAAAATTTGGATCACTA
GATACATATCTGAAAAAGAATAAAAATTGTATAAATATATTATGGAAACTTGAAGTTGCTAAACAGTTGG
CATGGGCCATGCATTTTCTAGAAGAAAACACCCTTATTCATGGGAATGTATGTGCCAAAAATATTCTGCT
TATCAGAGAAGAAGACAGGAAGACAGGAAATCCTCCTTTCATCAAACTTAGTGATCCTGGCATTAGTATT
ACAGTTTTGCCAAAGGACATTCTTCAGGAGAGAATACCATGGGTACCACCTGAATGCATTGAAAATCCTA
AAAATTTAAATTTGGCAACAGACAAATGGAGTTTTGGTACCACTTTGTGGGAAATCTGCAGTGGAGGAGA
TAAACCTCTAAGTGCTCTGGATTCTCAAAGAAAGCTACAATTTTATGAAGATAGGCATCAGCTTCCTGCA
CCAAAGTGGGCAGAATTAGCAAACCTTATAAATAATTGTATGGATTATGAACCAGATTTCAGGCCTTCTT
TCAGAGCCATCATACGAGATCTTAACAGTTTGTTTACTCCAGATTATGAACTATTAACAGAAAATGACAT
GTTACCAAATATGAGGATAGGTGCCCTAGGGTTTTCTGGTGCCTTTGAAGACCGGGATCCTACACAGTTT
GAAGAGAGACATTTGAAATTTCTACAGCAACTTGGCAAGGGTAATTTTGGGAGTGTGGAGATGTGCCGGT
ATGACCCTCTACAGGACAACACTGGGGAGGTGGTCGCTGTAAAAAAGCTTCAGCATAGTACTGAAGAGCA
CCTAAGAGACTTTGAAAGGGAAATTGAAATCCTGAAATCCCTACAGCATGACAACATTGTAAAGTACAAG
GGAGTGTGCTACAGTGCTGGTCGGCGTAATCTAAAATTAATTATGGAATATTTACCATATGGAAGTTTAC
GAGACTATCTTCAAAAACATAAAGAACGGATAGATCACATAAAACTTCTGCAGTACACATCTCAGATATG
CAAGGGTATGGAGTATCTTGGTACAAAAAGGTATATCCACAGGGATCTGGCAACGAGAAATATATTGGTG
GAGAACGAGAACAGAGTTAAAATTGGAGATTTTGGGTTAACCAAAGTCTTGCCACAAGACAAAGAATACT
ATAAAGTAAAAGAACCTGGTGAAAGTCCCATATTCTGGTATGCTCCAGAATCACTGACAGAGAGCAAGTT
TTCTGTGGCCTCAGATGTTTGGAGCTTTGGAGTGGTTCTGTATGAACTTTTCACATACATTGAGAAGAGT
AAAAGTCCACCAGCGGAATTTATGCGTATGATTGGCAATGACAAACAAGGACAGATGATCGTGTTCCATT
TGATAGAACTTTTGAAGAATAATGGAAGATTACCAAGACCAGATGGATGCCCAGATGAGATCTATATGAT
CATGACAGAATGCTGGAACAATAATGTAAATCAACGCCCCTCCTTTAGGGATCTAGCTCTTCGAGTGGAT
CAAATAAGGGATAACATGGCTGGAGTTTAAACGAATTCGGGCTCGGTACCCGGGGATCCTCTAGAGTCGA
CCTGCAGGCATGCAAGCTGATCCGGCTGCTAACAAAGCCCGAAAGGAAGCTGAGTTGGCTGCTGCCACCG
CTGAGCAATAACTAGCATAACCCCTTGGGGCGGCCGCTTCGAGCAGACATGATAAGATACATTGATGAGT
TTGGACAAACCACAACTAGAATGCAGTGAAAAAAATGCTTTATTTGTGAAATTTGTGATGCTATTGCTTT
ATTTGTAACCATTATAAGCTGCAATAAACAAGTTAACAACAACAATTGCATTCATTTTATGTTTCAGGTT
CAGGGGGAGATGTGGGAGGTTTTTTTAAGCAAGTAAAACCTCTACAAATGTGGTAAAATCGAATTTTAAC
AAAATATTAACGCTTACAATTTCCTGATGCGGTATTTTCTCCTTACGCATCTGTGCGGTATTTCACACCG
CATACGCGGATCTGCGCAGCACCATGGCCTGAAATAACCTCTGAAAGAGGAACTTGGTTAGGTACCTTCT
GAGGCGGAAAGAACCAGCTGTGGAATGTGTGTCAGTTAGGGTGTGGAAAGTCCCCAGGCTCCCCAGCAGG
CAGAAGTATGCAAAGCATGCATCTCAATTAGTCAGCAACCAGGTGTGGAAAGTCCCCAGGCTCCCCAGCA
GGCAGAAGTATGCAAAGCATGCATCTCAATTAGTCAGCAACCATAGTCCCGCCCCTAACTCCGCCCATCC
CGCCCCTAACTCCGCCCAGTTCCGCCCATTCTCCGCCCCATGGCTGACTAATTTTTTTTATTTATGCAGA
GGCCGAGGCCGCCTCGGCCTCTGAGCTATTCCAGAAGTAGTGAGGAGGCTTTTTTGGAGGCCTAGGCTTT
TGCAAAAAGCTTAATTAACTGTTGACAATTAATCATCGGCATAGTATATCGGCATAGTATAATACGACAA
GGTGAGGAACTAAACCCAGGAGGCAGATCATGATTGAACAAGATGGATTGCACGCAGGTTCTCCGGCCGC
TTGGGTGGAGAGGCTATTCGGCTATGACTGGGCACAACAGACAATCGGCTGCTCTGATGCCGCCGTGTTC
CGGCTGTCAGCGCAGGGGCGCCCGGTTCTTTTTGTCAAGACCGACCTGTCCGGTGCCCTGAATGAACTGC
AGGACGAGGCAGCGCGGCTATCGTGGCTGGCCACGACGGGCGTTCCTTGCGCAGCTGTGCTCGACGTTGT
CACTGAAGCGGGAAGGGACTGGCTGCTATTGGGCGAAGTGCCGGGGCAGGATCTCCTGTCATCTCACCTT
GCTCCTGCCGAGAAAGTATCCATCATGGCTGATGCAATGCGGCGGCTGCATACGCTTGATCCGGCTACCT
GCCCATTCGACCACCAAGCGAAACATCGCATCGAGCGAGCACGTACTCGGATGGAAGCCGGTCTTGTCGA
TCAGGATGATCTGGACGAAGAGCATCAGGGGCTCGCGCCAGCCGAACTGTTCGCCAGGCTCAAGGCGCGC
ATGCCCGACGGCGAGGATCTCGTCGTGACCCATGGCGATGCCTGCTTGCCGAATATCATGGTGGAAAATG
GCCGCTTTTCTGGATTCATCGACTGTGGCCGGCTGGGTGTGGCGGACCGCTATCAGGACATAGCGTTGGC
TACCCGTGATATTGCTGAAGAGCTTGGCGGCGAATGGGCTGACCGCTTCCTCGTGCTTTACGGTATCGCC
GCTCCCGATTCGCAGCGCATCGCCTTCTATCGCCTTCTTGACGAGTTCTTCTGAGCGGGACTCTGGGGTT
CGAAATGACCGACCAAGCGACGCCCAACCTGCCATCACGATGGCCGCAATAAAATATCTTTATTTTCATT
ACATCTGTGTGTTGGTTTTTTGTGTGAATCGATAGCGATAAGGATCCGCTCATGCGATGATAAGCTGTCA
AACATGAGAATTACAACTTATATCGTATGGGGCTGACTTCAGGTGCTACATTTGAAGAGATAAATTGCAC
TGAAATCTAGAAATATTTTATCTGATTAATAAGATGATCTTCTTGAGATCGTTTTGGTCTGCGCGTAATC
TCTTGCTCTGAAAACGAAAAAACCGCCTTGCAGGGCGGTTTTTCGAAGGTTCTCTGAGCTACCAACTCTT
TGAACCGAGGTAACTGGCTTGGAGGAGCGCAGTCACCAAAACTTGTCCTTTCAGTTTAGCCTTAACCGGC
GCATGACTTCAAGACTAACTCCTCTAAATCAATTACCAGTGGCTGCTGCCAGTGGTGCTTTTGCATGTCT
TTCCGGGTTGGACTCAAGACGATAGTTACCGGATAAGGCGCAGCGGTCGGACTGAACGGGGGGTTCGTGC
ATACAGTCCAGCTTGGAGCGAACTGCCTACCCGGAACTGAGTGTCAGGCGTGGAATGAGACAAACGCGGC
CATAACAGCGGAATGACACCGGTAAACCGAAAGGCAGGAACAGGAGAGCGCACGAGGGAGCCGCCAGGGG
GAAACGCCTGGTATCTTTATAGTCCTGTCGGGTTTCGCCACCACTGATTTGAGCGTCAGATTTCGTGATG
CTTGTCAGGGGGGCGGAGCCTATGGAAAAACGGCTTTGCCGCGGCCCTCTCACTTCCCTGTTAAGTATCT
TCCTGGCATCTTCCAGGAAATCTCCGCCCCGTTCGTAAGCCATTTCCGCTCGCCGCAGTCGAACGACCGA
GCGTAGCGAGTCAGTGAGCGAGGAAGCGGAATATATCCTGTATCACATATTCTGCTGACGCACCGGTGCA
GCCTTTTTTCTCCTGCCACATGAAGCACTTCACTGACACCCTCATCAGTGCCAACATAGTAAGCCAGTAT
ACACTCCGCTAGCGCTGATGTCCGGCGGTGCTTTTGCCGTTACGCACCACCCCGTCATGAGATTACGCGT
TTTAGCGGTGCGTACAATTAAGGGATTATGGTAAATCCACTTACTGTCTGCCCTCGTAGCCATCGAGATA
AACCGCAGTACTCCGGCCACGATGCGTCCGGCGTAGAGGATCGAGATCT
